Addgene plasmid #195018: pOTTC1642 - pAAV EF1a EGFP-KASH with mTACR1 gRNAs
Purpose: An adeno-associated viral vector expressing eGFP-KASH and two guides targeting mouse TACR1
Depositing lab: Christopher Richie. Depositing organization: National Institute on Drug Abuse (NIDA). Publication: Nucleus Accumbens Local Circuit for Cue-Dependent Aversive Learning. Belilos A, Gray C, Sanders C, Black D, Mays E, Richie CT, Sengupta A, Hake HS, Francis TC. bioRxiv [Preprint]. 2023 Oct 9:2023.02.06.527338. doi: 10.1101/2023.02.06.527338. PubMed 36798245.
Backbone
  Vector backbone: pOTTC1553
  Backbone manufacturer: NIDA GEVVC
  Backbone size w/o insert (bp): 6400
  Total vector size (bp): 7200
  Modifications to backbone: guide RNA expression cassettes were inserted into pAAV EF1a EGFP-KASH
  Vector type: AAV
Growth in bacteria
  Bacterial resistance: Ampicillin, 100 μg/mL
  Growth temperature: 30°C
  Growth strain: NEB Stable
  Copy number: Low Copy
Gene/Insert 1
  Gene/Insert name: CCGTATAGGCGGCTGCCCAA (alt name: Tacr1 gRNA 1 A55)
  Species: M. musculus (mouse)
  Insert size (bp): 20
  GenBank ID: NC_000072.7
  Promoter: mU6
  Cloning method: Ligation Independent Cloning
  Sequencing primers: 5′ CCTCGCACAGACTTGTGGGA
Gene/Insert 2
  Gene/Insert name: EGFP-KASH
  Species: Synthetic
  Insert size (bp): 984
  Promoter: EF1a
  Tag / fusion protein: KASH domain of Nesprin2 (C terminal on insert)
  Cloning method: Ligation Independent Cloning
  Sequencing primers: 5′ CAAGCCTCAGACAGTGGTTC
Gene/Insert 3
  Gene/Insert name: TTCCGTGGTGGGCAACGTAG (alt name: Tacr1 gRNA 2 B108)
  Species: M. musculus (mouse)
  Insert size (bp): 20
  GenBank ID: NC_000072.7
  Promoter: hU6
  Cloning method: Ligation Independent Cloning
  Sequencing primers: 5′ AAATGGACTATCATATGCTTACCGTAACTTGAAAG
Terms and licenses: Academic/Nonprofit Terms; Industry Terms: Not Available to Industry
How to cite: pOTTC1642 - pAAV EF1a EGFP-KASH with mTACR1 gRNAs was a gift from Christopher Richie (Addgene plasmid # 195018 ; http://n2t.net/addgene:195018 ; RRID:Addgene_195018)
