[The description below was written by a language model from this plasmid's Addgene catalogue record and pLannotate feature annotations shown in this document.]
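Description:
pOTTC1642 - pAAV EF1a EGFP-KASH with mTACR1 gRNAs is an adeno-associated virus transfer plasmid of about 7.2 kb, built by inserting two guide RNA expression cassettes into the pOTTC1553 (pAAV EF1a EGFP-KASH) backbone. The bacterial portion carries a ColE1/pUC-type origin, an f1 origin and the β-lactamase gene for ampicillin selection. The catalogue lists it as low copy and grown in a recombination-deficient strain, which is typical for plasmids whose repeats are unstable. AAV2 inverted terminal repeats bracket the payload and allow it to be packaged into AAV particles. The annotation finds the right ITR intact, while the left one appears only as short fragments. That may reflect the difficulty of sequencing and annotating these hairpin-forming repeats rather than a real truncation.

Between the ITRs are three transcription units. A mouse U6 promoter drives the first Tacr1 guide fused to the Streptococcus pyogenes Cas9 gRNA scaffold. At the other end a human U6 promoter, in the opposite orientation, drives the second guide with the same scaffold. Using two different Pol III promoters reduces repeated sequence within the genome. In the centre, the EF-1α promoter expresses EGFP fused at its C terminus to a KASH domain, followed by WPRE and the human growth hormone polyadenylation signal. The record gives this domain as Nesprin2, whereas the automated annotation matched it to a SYNE3 fragment. The KASH domain anchors the fluorescent protein to the nuclear envelope, which marks transduced cells and helps with identifying or sorting labelled nuclei. No Cas9 is encoded, so the nuclease must be supplied separately. The construct is intended for CRISPR targeting of the mouse Tacr1 gene in transduced cells.
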