Features (pLannotate 1.2.2; 21 found; start..end, strand, type, name):
     12..39      +  repeat_region  AAV2 ITR (fragment): inverted terminal repeat of adeno-associated virus serotype 2 inverted
     68..95      +  repeat_region  AAV2 ITR (fragment): inverted terminal repeat of adeno-associated virus serotype 2 inverted
    156..469     +  promoter       U6 promoter: RNA polymerase III promoter for mouse U6 snRNA (Das et al., 1988)
    492..567     +  misc_RNA       gRNA scaffold: guide RNA scaffold for the Streptococcus pyogenes CRISPR/Cas9 system
    611..677     +  CDS            small t antigen (fragment): SV40 (simian virus 40) small t antigen
    684..1862    +  promoter       EF-1α promoter: strong constitutive promoter for human elongation factor EF-1α
   1888..2604    +  CDS            EGFP: EGFP is a basic (constitutively fluorescent) green fluorescent protein published in 1996, derived from Aequorea victoria. It is reported to be a rapidly-maturing weak dimer with moderate acid sensitivity.
   2596..2868    +  CDS            SYNE3 (fragment): SYNE3_HUMAN - Also known as C14orf139 From Homo sapiens (Human).
   2870..2896    +  misc_feature   MCS (fragment): pBluescript multiple cloning site
   2896..3484    +  misc_feature   WPRE: woodchuck hepatitis virus posttranscriptional regulatory element
   3516..3992    +  polyA_signal   hGH poly(A) signal: human growth hormone polyadenylation signal
   4049..4124    -  misc_RNA       gRNA scaffold: guide RNA scaffold for the Streptococcus pyogenes CRISPR/Cas9 system
   4154..4394    -  promoter       U6 promoter: RNA polymerase III promoter for human U6 snRNA
   4450..4590    +  repeat_region  AAV2 ITR: inverted terminal repeat of adeno-associated virus serotype 2 inverted
   4595..4646    -  misc_feature   bom (fragment): basis of mobility region from pBR322
   4665..5120    +  rep_origin     f1 ori (sequence partly withheld): f1 bacteriophage origin of replication; arrow indicates direction of (+) strand synthesis
   5121..5170    -  misc_feature   bom (fragment): basis of mobility region from pBR322
   5272..5307    -  CDS            rop (fragment): Rop protein, which maintains plasmids at low copy number; rop
   5402..5506    +  promoter       AmpR promoter: bla
   5507..6367    +  CDS            AmpR: β-lactamase; bla; confers resistance to ampicillin, carbenicillin, and related antibiotics
   6538..7126    +  rep_origin     ori: high-copy-number ColE1/pMB1/pBR322/pUC origin of replication
>Addgene plasmid #195018 | pOTTC1642 - pAAV EF1a EGFP-KASH with mTACR1 gRNAs | addgene full sequence | sequence record 437145 | Addgene NGS Result
CCTGCAGGCAGCTGCGCGCTCGCTCGCTCACTGAGGCCGCCCGGGCGTCGGGCGACCTTTGGTCGCCCGG
CCTCAGTGAGCGAGCGAGCGCGCAGAGAGGGAGTGGCCAACTCCATCACTAGGGGTTCCTGCGGCCGCAC
GCGTCGTCTCAGATAGATCCGACGCCGCCATCTCTAGGCCCGCGCCGGCCCCCTCGCACAGACTTGTGGG
AGAAGCTCGGCTACTCCCCTGCCCCGGTTAATTTGCATATAATATTTCCTAGTAACTATAGAGGCTTAAT
GTGCGATAAAAGACAGATAATCTGTTCTTTTTAATACTAGCTACATTTTACATGATAGGCTTGGATTTCT
ATAAGAGATACAAATACTAAATTATTATTTTAAAAAACAGCACAAAAGGAAACTCACCCTAACTGTAAAG
TAATTGTGTGTTTTGAGACTATAAATATCCCTTGGAGAAAAGCCTTGTTTGCCGTATAGGCGGCTGCCCA
AGTTTTAGAGCTAGAAATAGCAAGTTAAAATAAGGCTAGTCCGTTATCAACTTGAAAAAGTGGCACCGAG
TCGGTGCTTTTTTTGTACTGAGACGCCGCGGTCGCGTAAGCTTTGCAAAGATGGATAAAGTTTTAAACAG
AGAGGAATCTTTGCAGCTAATGGACCTTCTAGGTCTTGAAAGGAGTGGGAATTGGCTCCGGTGCCCGTCA
GTGGGCAGAGCGCACATCGCCCACAGTCCCCGAGAAGTTGGGGGGAGGGGTCGGCAATTGAACCGGTGCC
TAGAGAAGGTGGCGCGGGGTAAACTGGGAAAGTGATGTCGTGTACTGGCTCCGCCTTTTTCCCGAGGGTG
GGGGAGAACCGTATATAAGTGCAGTAGTCGCCGTGAACGTTCTTTTTCGCAACGGGTTTGCCGCCAGAAC
ACAGGTAAGTGCCGTGTGTGGTTCCCGCGGGCCTGGCCTCTTTACGGGTTATGGCCCTTGCGTGCCTTGA
ATTACTTCCACCTGGCTGCAGTACGTGATTCTTGATCCCGAGCTTCGGGTTGGAAGTGGGTGGGAGAGTT
CGAGGCCTTGCGCTTAAGGAGCCCCTTCGCCTCGTGCTTGAGTTGAGGCCTGGCCTGGGCGCTGGGGCCG
CCGCGTGCGAATCTGGTGGCACCTTCGCGCCTGTCTCGCTGCTTTCGATAAGTCTCTAGCCATTTAAAAT
TTTTGATGACCTGCTGCGACGCTTTTTTTCTGGCAAGATAGTCTTGTAAATGCGGGCCAAGATCTGCACA
CTGGTATTTCGGTTTTTGGGGCCGCGGGCGGCGACGGGGCCCGTGCGTCCCAGCGCACATGTTCGGCGAG
GCGGGGCCTGCGAGCGCGGCCACCGAGAATCGGACGGGGGTAGTCTCAAGCTGGCCGGCCTGCTCTGGTG
CCTGGCCTCGCGCCGCCGTGTATCGCCCCGCCCTGGGCGGCAAGGCTGGCCCGGTCGGCACCAGTTGCGT
GAGCGGAAAGATGGCCGCTTCCCGGCCCTGCTGCAGGGAGCTCAAAATGGAGGACGCGGCGCTCGGGAGA
GCGGGCGGGTGAGTCACCCACACAAAGGAAAAGGGCCTTTCCGTCCTCAGCCGTCGCTTCATGTGACTCC
ACGGAGTACCGGGCGCCGTCCAGGCACCTCGATTAGTTCTCGAGCTTTTGGAGTACGTCGTCTTTAGGTT
GGGGGGAGGGGTTTTATGCGATGGAGTTTCCCCACACTGAGTGGGTGGAGACTGAAGTTAGGCCAGCTTG
GCACTTGATGTAATTCTCCTTGGAATTTGCCCTTTTTGAGTTTGGATCTTGGTTCATTCTCAAGCCTCAG
ACAGTGGTTCAAAGTTTTTTTCTTCCATTTCAGGTGTCGTGAGGTACCGGATCCACCGGTCGCCACCATG
GTGAGCAAGGGCGAGGAGCTGTTCACCGGGGTGGTGCCCATCCTGGTCGAGCTGGACGGCGACGTAAACG
GCCACAAGTTCAGCGTGTCCGGCGAGGGCGAGGGCGATGCCACCTACGGCAAGCTGACCCTGAAGTTCAT
CTGCACCACCGGCAAGCTGCCCGTGCCCTGGCCCACCCTCGTGACCACCCTGACCTACGGCGTGCAGTGC
TTCAGCCGCTACCCCGACCACATGAAGCAGCACGACTTCTTCAAGTCCGCCATGCCCGAAGGCTACGTCC
AGGAGCGCACCATCTTCTTCAAGGACGACGGCAACTACAAGACCCGCGCCGAGGTGAAGTTCGAGGGCGA
CACCCTGGTGAACCGCATCGAGCTGAAGGGCATCGACTTCAAGGAGGACGGCAACATCCTGGGGCACAAG
CTGGAGTACAACTACAACAGCCACAACGTCTATATCATGGCCGACAAGCAGAAGAACGGCATCAAGGTGA
ACTTCAAGATCCGCCACAACATCGAGGACGGCAGCGTGCAGCTCGCCGACCACTACCAGCAGAACACCCC
CATCGGCGACGGCCCCGTGCTGCTGCCCGACAACCACTACCTGAGCACCCAGTCCGCCCTGAGCAAAGAC
CCCAACGAGAAGCGCGATCACATGGTCCTGCTGGAGTTCGTGACCGCCGCCGGGATCACTCTCGGCATGG
ACGAGCTGTACAAGTCCGGACTCAGATCTCGAGAGGAGGAGGAGGAGACAGACAGCAGGATGCCCCACCT
CGACAGCCCCGGCAGCTCCCAGCCGAGACGCTCCTTCCTCTCAAGGGTGATCAGGGCAGCGCTACCGTTG
CAGCTGCTTCTGCTGCTGCTGCTGCTCCTGGCCTGCCTGCTACCTGCCTCTGAAGATGACTACAGCTGCA
CCCAGGCCAACAACTTTGCCCGATCCTTCTACCCCATGCTGCGGTACACCAACGGGCCACCTCCCACCTA
GGAATTCGATATCAAGCTTATCGATAATCAACCTCTGGATTACAAAATTTGTGAAAGATTGACTGGTATT
CTTAACTATGTTGCTCCTTTTACGCTATGTGGATACGCTGCTTTAATGCCTTTGTATCATGCTATTGCTT
CCCGTATGGCTTTCATTTTCTCCTCCTTGTATAAATCCTGGTTGCTGTCTCTTTATGAGGAGTTGTGGCC
CGTTGTCAGGCAACGTGGCGTGGTGTGCACTGTGTTTGCTGACGCAACCCCCACTGGTTGGGGCATTGCC
ACCACCTGTCAGCTCCTTTCCGGGACTTTCGCTTTCCCCCTCCCTATTGCCACGGCGGAACTCATCGCCG
CCTGCCTTGCCCGCTGCTGGACAGGGGCTCGGCTGTTGGGCACTGACAATTCCGTGGTGTTGTCGGGGAA
ATCATCGTCCTTTCCTTGGCTGCTCGCCTATGTTGCCACCTGGATTCTGCGCGGGACGTCCTTCTGCTAC
GTCCCTTCGGCCCTCAATCCAGCGGACCTTCCTTCCCGCGGCCTGCTGCCGGCTCTGCGGCCTCTTCCGC
GTCTTCGCCTTCGCCCTCAGACGAGTCGGATCTCCCTTTGGGCCGCCTCCCCGCATCGATACCGAGCGCT
GCTCGAGAGATCTACGGGTGGCATCCCTGTGACCCCTCCCCAGTGCCTCTCCTGGCCCTGGAAGTTGCCA
CTCCAGTGCCCACCAGCCTTGTCCTAATAAAATTAAGTTGCATCATTTTGTCTGACTAGGTGTCCTTCTA
TAATATTATGGGGTGGAGGGGGGTGGTATGGAGCAAGGGGCAAGTTGGGAAGACAACCTGTAGGGCCTGC
GGGGTCTATTGGGAACCAAGCTGGAGTGCAGTGGCACAATCTTGGCTCACTGCAATCTCCGCCTCCTGGG
TTCAAGCGATTCTCCTGCCTCAGCCTCCCGAGTTGTTGGGATTCCAGGCATGCATGACCAGGCTCAGCTA
ATTTTTGTTTTTTTGGTAGAGACGGGGTTTCACCATATTGGCCAGGCTGGTCTCCAACTCCTAATCTCAG
GTGATCTACCCACCTTGGCCTCCCAAATTGCTGGGATTACAGGCGTGAACCACTGCTCCCTTCCCTGTCC
TTCTGATTTTGTAGGTAACCACACCGCGGCGTCTCAGTACGCTCAGCGGAGAAAAAAAGCACCGACTCGG
TGCCACTTTTTCAAGTTGATAACGGACTAGCCTTATTTTAACTTGCTATTTCTAGCTCTAAAACCTACGT
TGCCCACCACGGAACGGTGTTTCGTCCTTTCCACAAGATATATAAAGCCAAGAAATCGAAATACTTTCAA
GTTACGGTAAGCATATGATAGTCCATTTTAAAACATAATTTTAAAACTGCAAACTACCCAAGAAATTATT
ACTTTCTACGTCACGTATTTTGTACTAATATCTTTGTGTTTACAGTCAAATTAATTCCAATTATCTCTCT
AACAGCCTTGTATCGTATATGCAAATATGAAGGAATCATGGGAAATAGGCCCTCTTCCTGCCCGACCTTG
GATCGATCCGCCTGTGAGACGTGCGGACCGAGCGGCCGCAGGAACCCCTAGTGATGGAGTTGGCCACTCC
CTCTCTGCGCGCTCGCTCGCTCACTGAGGCCGGGCGACCAAAGGTCGCCCGACGCCCGGGCTTTGCCCGG
GCGGCCTCAGTGAGCGAGCGAGCGCGCAGCTGCCTGCAGGGGCGCCTGATGCGGTATTTTCTCCTTACGC
ATCTGTGCGGTATTTCACACCGCATA
[95 nt withheld, positions 4647-4741]
T
[46 nt withheld, positions 4743-4788]
C
[141 nt withheld, positions 4790-4930]
CCTTTGACGTTGGAGTCCACGTTCTTT
[37 nt withheld, positions 4958-4994]
ACTCTATCTCGGGCTATTCTTTTGATTTATAAGGGATTTTGCCGATTTCGGTCTATTGGTTAAAAAATGA
GCTGATTTAACAAAAATTTAACGCGAATTTTAACAAAATATTAACGTTTACAATTTTATGGTGCACTCTC
AGTACAATCTGCTCTGATGCCGCATAGTTAAGCCAGCCCCGACACCCGCCAACACCCGCTGACGCGCCCT
GACGGGCTTGTCTGCTCCCGGCATCCGCTTACAGACAAGCTGTGACCGTCTCCGGGAGCTGCATGTGTCA
GAGGTTTTCACCGTCATCACCGAAACGCGCGAGACGAAAGGGCCTCGTGATACGCCTATTTTTATAGGTT
AATGTCATGATAATAATGGTTTCTTAGACGTCAGGTGGCACTTTTCGGGGAAATGTGCGCGGAACCCCTA
TTTGTTTATTTTTCTAAATACATTCAAATATGTATCCGCTCATGAGACAATAACCCTGATAAATGCTTCA
ATAATATTGAAAAAGGAAGAGTATGAGTATTCAACATTTCCGTGTCGCCCTTATTCCCTTTTTTGCGGCA
TTTTGCCTTCCTGTTTTTGCTCACCCAGAAACGCTGGTGAAAGTAAAAGATGCTGAAGATCAGTTGGGTG
CACGAGTGGGTTACATCGAACTGGATCTCAACAGCGGTAAGATCCTTGAGAGTTTTCGCCCCGAAGAACG
TTTTCCAATGATGAGCACTTTTAAAGTTCTGCTATGTGGCGCGGTATTATCCCGTATTGACGCCGGGCAA
GAGCAACTCGGTCGCCGCATACACTATTCTCAGAATGACTTGGTTGAGTACTCACCAGTCACAGAAAAGC
ATCTTACGGATGGCATGACAGTAAGAGAATTATGCAGTGCTGCCATAACCATGAGTGATAACACTGCGGC
CAACTTACTTCTGACAACGATCGGAGGACCGAAGGAGCTAACCGCTTTTTTGCACAACATGGGGGATCAT
GTAACTCGCCTTGATCGTTGGGAACCGGAGCTGAATGAAGCCATACCAAACGACGAGCGTGACACCACGA
TGCCTGTAGCAATGGCAACAACGTTGCGCAAACTATTAACTGGCGAACTACTTACTCTAGCTTCCCGGCA
ACAATTAATAGACTGGATGGAGGCGGATAAAGTTGCAGGACCACTTCTGCGCTCGGCCCTTCCGGCTGGC
TGGTTTATTGCTGATAAATCTGGAGCCGGTGAGCGTGGGTCTCGCGGTATCATTGCAGCACTGGGGCCAG
ATGGTAAGCCCTCCCGTATCGTAGTTATCTACACGACGGGGAGTCAGGCAACTATGGATGAACGAAATAG
ACAGATCGCTGAGATAGGTGCCTCACTGATTAAGCATTGGTAACTGTCAGACCAAGTTTACTCATATATA
CTTTAGATTGATTTAAAACTTCATTTTTAATTTAAAAGGATCTAGGTGAAGATCCTTTTTGATAATCTCA
TGACCAAAATCCCTTAACGTGAGTTTTCGTTCCACTGAGCGTCAGACCCCGTAGAAAAGATCAAAGGATC
TTCTTGAGATCCTTTTTTTCTGCGCGTAATCTGCTGCTTGCAAACAAAAAAACCACCGCTACCAGCGGTG
GTTTGTTTGCCGGATCAAGAGCTACCAACTCTTTTTCCGAAGGTAACTGGCTTCAGCAGAGCGCAGATAC
CAAATACTGTTCTTCTAGTGTAGCCGTAGTTAGGCCACCACTTCAAGAACTCTGTAGCACCGCCTACATA
CCTCGCTCTGCTAATCCTGTTACCAGTGGCTGCTGCCAGTGGCGATAAGTCGTGTCTTACCGGGTTGGAC
TCAAGACGATAGTTACCGGATAAGGCGCAGCGGTCGGGCTGAACGGGGGGTTCGTGCACACAGCCCAGCT
TGGAGCGAACGACCTACACCGAACTGAGATACCTACAGCGTGAGCTATGAGAAAGCGCCACGCTTCCCGA
AGGGAGAAAGGCGGACAGGTATCCGGTAAGCGGCAGGGTCGGAACAGGAGAGCGCACGAGGGAGCTTCCA
GGGGGAAACGCCTGGTATCTTTATAGTCCTGTCGGGTTTCGCCACCTCTGACTTGAGCGTCGATTTTTGT
GATGCTCGTCAGGGGGGCGGAGCCTATGGAAAAACGCCAGCAACGCGGCCTTTTTACGGTTCCTGGCCTT
TTGCTGGCCTTTTGCTCACATGT
